Addgene plasmid #229315: pXTK078 [CDS_GFP_PartType6]
Purpose: XanthoMoClo Golden Gate Part Plasmid for cloning, contains CDS_GFP_PartType6
Depositing lab: Michael Springer. Depositing organization: Harvard Medical School. Publication: XanthoMoClo horizontal line A Robust Modular Cloning Genetic Toolkit for the Genera Xanthobacter and Roseixanthobacter. Soltysiak MPM, Ory ALH, Lee AD, Christophersen CE, Jalihal AP, Springer M. ACS Synth Biol. 2025 Apr 18;14(4):1173-1190. doi: 10.1021/acssynbio.4c00806. Epub 2025 Mar 13. PubMed 40080684.
Backbone
  Vector backbone: pXTK
  Vector type: Bacterial Expression
Growth in bacteria
  Bacterial resistance: Ampicillin, 100 μg/mL
  Growth temperature: 37°C
  Growth strain: DH5alpha
  Copy number: Low Copy
Gene/Insert
  Gene/Insert name: GFP (alt name: CDS_GFP_PartType6)
  Species: Synthetic
  Cloning method: Restriction Enzyme; 5′ cloning site unknown (unknown if destroyed)
Terms and licenses: Academic/Nonprofit Terms; Industry Terms: Not Available to Industry
How to cite: pXTK078 [CDS_GFP_PartType6] was a gift from Michael Springer (Addgene plasmid # 229315 ; http://n2t.net/addgene:229315 ; RRID:Addgene_229315)
