[The description below was written by a language model from this plasmid's Addgene catalogue record and pLannotate feature annotations shown in this document.]
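Description:
pXTK078 [CDS_GFP_PartType6] is a small (about 2.4 kb) Golden Gate part plasmid from the XanthoMoClo modular cloning toolkit, which was developed for genetic engineering of the bacterial genera Xanthobacter and Roseixanthobacter. It is built on the pXTK backbone and is catalogued as a bacterial expression vector, although its role is to store and donate a standardized DNA part rather than to express anything itself. It is maintained in E. coli under ampicillin selection, provided by a TEM-type beta-lactamase gene (bla) driven by its own AmpR promoter and followed by the bacteriophage fd central terminator. Replication relies on a ColE1/pMB1-family origin. The annotation describes this origin as high-copy, whereas the catalogue entry lists the plasmid as low copy, and the record does not resolve this discrepancy.

The payload is a synthetic coding sequence for Aequorea victoria green fluorescent protein, held as a "Part Type 6" coding-sequence module. No promoter, ribosome binding site or terminator is annotated around the GFP open reading frame, consistent with a bare CDS part meant to be combined with separate regulatory parts. In modular cloning systems of this kind, parts are typically flanked by Type IIS restriction sites that release them with defined overhangs, so that each part type assembles in a fixed position and order. However, the specific enzyme sites and overhangs are not given in the record, and the 5′ cloning site is listed as unknown. The plasmid is intended as a source of a GFP reporter module for assembling transcription units and multigene constructs within the XanthoMoClo hierarchy.
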