Features (pLannotate 1.2.2; 5 found; start..end, strand, type, name):
      1..589     +  rep_origin     ori: high-copy-number ColE1/pMB1/pBR322/pUC origin of replication
    617..1333    +  CDS            GFP: Aequoria victoria green fluorescent protein
   1388..1479    +  promoter       AmpR promoter: bla
   1480..2337    +  CDS            bla: BLAT_ECOLX - Experimental evidence at protein level: Swiss-Prot protein existence level 1. TEM-type are the most prevalent beta-lactamases in enterobacteria; they hydrolyze the beta-lactam bond in susceptible beta-lactam antibiotics, thus conferring resistance to penicillins and cephalosporins. TEM-3 and TEM-4 are capable of hydrolyzing cefotaxime and ceftazidime. TEM-5 is capable of hydrolyzing ceftazidime. TEM-6 is capable of hydrolyzing ceftazidime and aztreonam. TEM-8/CAZ-2, TEM- 16/CAZ-7 and TEM-24/CAZ-6 are markedly active against ceftazidime. IRT- 4 shows resistance to beta-lactamase in
   2344..2383    +  terminator     fd terminator: central terminator from bacteriophage fd (Otsuka and Kunisawa, 1982)
>Addgene plasmid #229315 | pXTK078 [CDS_GFP_PartType6] | addgene full sequence | sequence record 464704 | Addgene NGS Result
TTGAGATCCTTTTTTTCTGCGCGTAATCTGCTGCTTGCAAACAAAAAAACCACCGCTACCAGCGGTGGTT
TGTTTGCCGGATCAAGAGCTACCAACTCTTTTTCCGAAGGTAACTGGCTTCAGCAGAGCGCAGATACCAA
ATACTGTTCTTCTAGTGTAGCCGTAGTTAGGCCACCACTTCAAGAACTCTGTAGCACCGCCTACATACCT
CGCTCTGCTAATCCTGTTACCAGTGGCTGCTGCCAGTGGCGATAAGTCGTGTCTTACCGGGTTGGACTCA
AGACGATAGTTACCGGATAAGGCGCAGCGGTCGGGCTGAACGGGGGGTTCGTGCACACAGCCCAGCTTGG
AGCGAACGACCTACACCGAACTGAGATACCTACAGCGTGAGCTATGAGAAAGCGCCACGCTTCCCGAAGG
GAGAAAGGCGGACAGGTATCCGGTAAGCGGCAGGGTCGGAACAGGAGAGCGCACGAGGGAGCTTCCAGGG
GGAAACGCCTGGTATCTTTATAGTCCTGTCGGGTTTCGCCACCTCTGACTTGAGCGTCGATTTTTGTGAT
GCTCGTCAGGGGGGCGGAGCCTATGGAAAAACGCCAGCAACGCGAGTCGGTCTCTTATGAGTAAAGGAGA
AGAACTTTTCACTGGAGTTGTCCCAATTCTTGTTGAATTAGATGGTGATGTTAATGGGCACAAATTTTCT
GTCAGTGGAGAGGGTGAAGGTGATGCAACATACGGAAAACTTACCCTTAAATTTATTTGCACTACTGGAA
AACTACCTGTTCCATGGCCAACACTTGTCACTACTTTGACTTATGGTGTTCAATGCTTTTCAAGATACCC
AGATCATATGAAACGGCATGACTTTTTCAAGAGTGCCATGCCCGAAGGTTATGTACAGGAAAGAACTATA
TTTTTCAAAGATGACGGGAACTACAAGACACGTGCTGAAGTCAAGTTTGAAGGTGATACCCTTGTTAATA
GAATCGAGTTAAAAGGTATTGATTTTAAAGAAGATGGAAACATTCTTGGACACAAATTGGAATACAACTA
TAACTCACACAATGTATACATCATGGCAGACAAACAAAAGAATGGAATCAAAGTTAACTTCAAAATTAGA
CACAACATTGAAGATGGAAGCGTTCAACTAGCAGACCATTATCAACAAAATACTCCAATTGGCGATGGCC
CTGTCCTTTTACCAGACAACCATTACCTGTCCACACAATCTGCCCTTTCGAAAGATCCCAACGAAAAGAG
GGACCACATGGTCCTTCTTGAGTTTGTAACAGCTGCTGGGATTACACATGGCATGGATGAACTATACAAA
TAGATCCTGAGACCAGAGTAGCCCGCCTAATGAGCGGGCTTTTTTTTAATTCCCCTATTTGTTTATTTTT
CTAAATACATTCAAATATGTATCCGCTCATGAGACAATAACCCTGATAAATGCTTCAATAATATTGAAAA
AGGAAGAGTATGAGCATTCAGCATTTTCGTGTGGCGCTGATTCCGTTTTTTGCGGCGTTTTGCCTGCCGG
TGTTTGCGCATCCGGAAACCCTGGTGAAAGTGAAAGATGCGGAAGATCAACTGGGTGCGCGCGTGGGCTA
TATTGAACTGGATCTGAACAGCGGCAAAATTCTGGAATCTTTTCGTCCGGAAGAACGTTTTCCGATGATG
AGCACCTTTAAAGTGCTGCTGTGCGGTGCGGTTCTGAGCCGTGTGGATGCGGGCCAGGAACAACTGGGCC
GTCGTATTCATTATAGCCAGAACGATCTGGTGGAATATAGCCCGGTGACCGAAAAACATCTGACCGATGG
CATGACCGTGCGTGAACTGTGCAGCGCGGCGATTACCATGAGCGATAACACCGCGGCGAACCTGCTGCTG
ACGACCATTGGCGGTCCGAAAGAACTGACCGCGTTTCTGCATAACATGGGCGATCATGTGACCCGTCTGG
ATCGTTGGGAACCGGAACTGAACGAAGCGATTCCGAACGATGAACGTGATACCACCATGCCGGCAGCAAT
GGCGACCACCCTGCGTAAACTGCTGACGGGTGAGCTGCTGACCCTGGCAAGCCGCCAGCAACTGATTGAT
TGGATGGAAGCGGATAAAGTGGCGGGTCCGCTGCTGCGTAGCGCGCTGCCGGCTGGCTGGTTTATTGCGG
ATAAAAGCGGTGCGGGCGAACGTGGCAGCCGTGGCATTATTGCGGCGCTGGGCCCGGATGGTAAACCGAG
CCGTATTGTGGTGATTTATACCACCGGCAGCCAGGCGACGATGGATGAACGTAACCGTCAGATTGCGGAA
ATTGGCGCGAGCCTGATTAAACATTGGTAAACCGATACAATTAAAGGCTCCTTTTGGAGCCTTTTTTTTT
GGACGACCCTTGTCAGATCAAAGGATCTTC
